>Addgene plasmid #228740 | pPB-shMfn1-mCherry-CAAX | addgene full sequence | sequence record 479483 | Addgene NGS Result
CGCCCAACGACCCCCGCCCATTGACGTCAATAATGACGTATGTTCCCATAGTAACGCCAATAGGGACTTT
CCATTGACGTCAATGGGTGGAGTATTTACGGTAAACTGCCCACTTGGCAGTACATCAAGTGTATCATATG
CCAAGTACGCCCCCTATTGACGTCAATGACGGTAAATGGCCCGCCTGGCATTATGCCCAGTACATGACCT
TATGGGACTTTCCTACTTGGCAGTACATCTACGTATTAGTCATCGCTATTACCATGGTCGAGGTGAGCCC
CACGTTCTGCTTCACTCTCCCCATCTCCCCCCCCTCCCCACCCCCAATTTTGTATTTATTTATTTTTTAA
TTATTTTGTGCAGCGATGGGGGCGGGGGGGGGGGGGGGSGCGCGCCAGGGGGGGGGGGGGGGGGGGAGGG
GGGGGGGGGGGSGAGGSGGAGAGGTGCGGCGGCAGCCAATCAGAGCGGCGCGCTCCGAAAGTTTCCTTTT
ATGGCGAGGCGGCGGCGGCGGCGGCCCTATAAAAAGCGAAGCGCGCGGCGGGCGGGAGTCGCTGCGCGCT
GCCTTCGCCCCGTGCCCCGCTCCGCCGCCGCCTCGCGCCGCCCGCCCCGGCTCTGACTGACCGCGTTACT
CCCACAGGTGAGCGGGCGGGACGGCCCTTCTCCTCCGGGCTGTAATTAGCGCTTGGTTTAATGACGGCTT
GTTTCTTTTCTGTGGCTGCGTGAAAGCCTTGAGGGGCTCCGGGAGGGCCCTTTGTGCGGGGGGAGCGGCT
CGGGGGGTGCGTGCGTGTGTGTGTGCGTGGGGAGCGCCGCGTGCGGCTCCGCGCTGCCCGGCGGCTGTGA
GCGCTGCGGGCGCGGCGCGGGGCTTTGTGCGCTCCGCAGTGTGCGCGAGGGGAGCGCGGCCGGGGGCGGT
GCCCCGCGGTGCGGGGGGGGCTGCGAGGGGAACAAAGGCTGCGTGCGGGGTGTGTGCGTGGGGGGGTGAG
CAGGGGGTGTGGGCGCGTCGGTCGGGCTGCAACCCCCCCTGCACCCCCCTCCCCGAGTTGCTGAGCACGG
CCCGGCTTCGGGTGCGGGGCTCCGTACGGGGCGTGGCGCGGGGCTCGCCGTGCCGGGCGGGGGGTGGCGG
CAGGTGGGGGTGCCGGGCGGGGCGGGGCCGCCYCGGGCCGGGGRGGGCTCGGGGGRGGGGCGCGGCGGCC
CCCGGAGCGCCGGCGGCTGTCGAGGCGCGGCGAGCCGCAGCCATTGCCTTTTATGGTAATCGTGCGAGAG
GGCGCAGGGACTTCCTTTGTCCCAAATCTGTGCGGAGCCGAAATCTGGGAGGCGCCGCCGCACCCCCTCT
AGCGGGCGCGGGGCGAAGCGGTGCGGCGCCGGCAGGAAGGAAATGGGCGGGGAGGGCCTTCGTGCGTCGC
CGCGCCGCCGTCCCCTTCTCCCTCTCCAGCCTCGGGGCTGTCCGCGGGGGGACGGCTGCCTTCGGGGGGG
ACGGGGCAGGGCGGGGTTCGGCTTCTGGCGTGTGACCGGCGGCTCTAGAGCCTCTGCTAACCATGTTCAT
GCCTTCTTCTTTTTCCTACAGCTCCTGGGCAACGTGCTGGTTATTGTGCTGTCTCATCATTTTGGCAAAG
AATTCTGCAGTCGACGGTACCGCGGGCCCGCTACCGGACTCAGATCTCGAGCTCAAGCTTATGGTGAGCA
AGGGCGAGGAGGATAACATGGCCATCATCAAGGAGTTCATGCGCTTCAAGGTGCACATGGAGGGCTCCGT
GAACGGCCACGAGTTCGAGATCGAGGGCGAGGGCGAGGGCCGCCCCTACGAGGGCACCCAGACCGCCAAG
CTGAAGGTGACCAAGGGTGGCCCCCTGCCCTTCGCCTGGGACATCCTGTCCCCTCAGTTCATGTACGGCT
CCAAGGCCTACGTGAAGCACCCCGCCGACATCCCCGACTACTTGAAGCTGTCCTTCCCCGAGGGCTTCAA
GTGGGAGCGCGTGATGAACTTCGAGGACGGCGGCGTGGTGACCGTGACCCAGGACTCCTCCCTGCAGGAC
GGCGAGTTCATCTACAAGGTGAAGCTGCGCGGCACCAACTTCCCCTCCGACGGCCCCGTAATGCAGAAGA
AGACCATGGGCTGGGAGGCCTCCTCCGAGCGGATGTACCCCGAGGACGGCGCCCTGAAGGGCGAGATCAA
GCAGAGGCTGAAGCTGAAGGACGGCGGCCACTACGACGCTGAGGTCAAGACCACCTACAAGGCCAAGAAG
CCCGTGCAGCTGCCCGGCGCCTACAACGTCAACATCAAGTTGGACATCACCTCCCACAACGAGGACTACA
CCATCGTGGAACAGTACGAACGCGCCGAGGGCCGCCACTCCACCGGCGGCATGGACGAGCTGTACAAGTG
CTGCATCATCCTGTAAGCGGCCGCACTCCTCAGGTGCAGGCTGCCTATCAGAAGGTGGTGGCTGGTGTGG
CCAATGCCCTGGCTCACAAATACCACTGAGATCTTTTTCCCTCTGCCAAAAATTATGGGGACATCATGAA
GCCCCTTGAGCATCTGACTTCTGGCTAATAAAGGAAATTTATTTTCATTGCAATAGTGTGTTGGAATTTT
TTGTGTCTCTCACTCGGAAGGACATATGGGAGGGCAAATCATTTAAAACATCAGAATGAGTATTTGGTTT
AGAGTTTGGCAACATATGCCCATATGCTGGCTGCCATGAACAAAGGTTGGCTATAAAGAGGTCATCAGTA
TATGAAACAGCCCCCTGCTGTCCATTCCTTATTCCATAGAAAAGCCTTGACTTGAGGTTAGATTTTTTTT
ATATTTTGTTTTGTGTTATTTTTTTCTTTAACATCCCTAAAATTTTCCTTACATGTTTTACTAGCCAGAT
TTTTCCTCCTCTCCTGACTACTCCCAGTCATAGCTGTCCCTCTTCTCTTATGGAGATCCCTCGACCTGCA
GAGCTCCAGCCTACACAATCGCTCAAGACGTGTAATGCTTTTATTATATATTAGTCACGATATCTATAAC
AAGAAAATATATATATAATAAGTTATCACGTAAGTAGAACATGAAATAACAATATAATTATCGTATGAGT
TAAATCTTAAAAGTCACGTAAAAGATAATCATGCGTCATTTTGACTCACGCGGTCGTTATAGTTCAAAAT
CAGTGACACTTACCGCATTGACAAGCACGCCTCACGGGAGCTCCAAGCGGCGACTGAGATGTCCTAAATG
CACAGCGACGGATTCGCGCTATTTAGAAAGAGAGAGCAATATTTCAAGAATGCATGCGTCAATTTTACGC
AGACTATCTTTCTAGGGTTAAAAGCTTGGCGTAATCATGGTCATAGCTGTTTCCTGTGTGAAATTGTTAT
CCGCTCACAATTCCACACAACATACGAGCCGGAAGCATAAAGTGTAAAGCCTGGGGTGCCTAATGAGTGA
GCTAACTCACATTAATTGCGTTGCGCTCACTGCCCGCTTTCCAGTCGGGAAACCTGTCGTGCCAGCGGAT
CCGCATCTCAATAAGTCAGCAACCATAGTCCCGCCCCTAACTCCGCCCATCCCGCCCCTAACTCCGCCCA
GTTCCGCCCATTCTCCGCCCCATGGCTGACTAATTTTTTTTATTTATGCAGAGGCCGAGGCCGCCTCGGC
CTCTGAGCTATTCCAGAAGTAGTGAGGAGGCTTTTTTGGAGGCCTAGGCTTTTGCAAAAAGCTAACTTGT
TTATTGCAGCTTATAATGGTTACAAATAAAGCAATAGCATCACAAATTTCACAAATAAAGCATTTTTTTC
ACTGCATTCTAGTTGTGGTTTGTCCAAACTCATCAATGTATCTTATCATGTCTGGATCCGCTGCATTAAT
GAATCGGCCAACGCGCGGGGAGAGGCGGTTTGCGTATTGGGCGCTCTTCCGCTTCCTCGCTCACTGACTC
GCTGCGCTCGGTCGTTCGGCTGCGGCGAGCGGTATCAGCTCACTCAAAGGCGGTAATACGGTTATCCACA
GAATCAGGGGATAACGCAGGAAAGAACATGTGAGCAAAAGGCCAGCAAAAGGCCAGGAACCGTAAAAAGG
CCGCGTTGCTGGCGTTTTTCCATAGGCTCCGCCCCCCTGACGAGCATCACAAAAATCGACGCTCAAGTCA
GAGGTGGCGAAACCCGACAGGACTATAAAGATACCAGGCGTTTCCCCCTGGAAGCTCCCTCGTGCGCTCT
CCTGTTCCGACCCTGCCGCTTACCGGATACCTGTCCGCCTTTCTCCCTTCGGGAAGCGTGGCGCTTTCTC
ATAGCTCACGCTGTAGGTATCTCAGTTCGGTGTAGGTCGTTCGCTCCAAGCTGGGCTGTGTGCACGAACC
CCCCGTTCAGCCCGACCGCTGCGCCTTATCCGGTAACTATCGTCTTGAGTCCAACCCGGTAAGACACGAC
TTATCGCCACTGGCAGCAGCCACTGGTAACAGGATTAGCAGAGCGAGGTATGTAGGCGGTGCTACAGAGT
TCTTGAAGTGGTGGCCTAACTACGGCTACACTAGAAGAACAGTATTTGGTATCTGCGCTCTGCTGAAGCC
AGTTACCTTCGGAAAAAGAGTTGGTAGCTCTTGATCCGGCAAACAAACCACCGCTGGTAGCGGTGGTTTT
TTTGTTTGCAAGCAGCAGATTACGCGCAGAAAAAAAGGATCTCAAGAAGATCCTTTGATCTTTTCTACGG
GGTCTGACGCTCAGTGGAACGAAAACTCACGTTAAGGGATTTTGGTCATGAGATTATCAAAAAGGATCTT
CACCTAGATCCTTTTAAATTAAAAATGAAGTTTTAAATCAATCTAAAGTATATATGAGTAAACTTGGTCT
GACAGTTACCAATGCTTAATCAGTGAGGCACCTATCTCAGCGATCTGTCTATTTCGTTCATCCATAGTTG
CCTGACTCCCCGTCGTGTAGATAACTACGATACGGGAGGGCTTACCATCTGGCCCCAGTGCTGCAATGAT
ACCGCGAGACCCACGCTCACCGGCTCCAGATTTATCAGCAATAAACCAGCCAGCCGGAAGGGCCGAGCGC
AGAAGTGGTCCTGCAACTTTATCCGCCTCCATCCAGTCTATTAATTGTTGCCGGGAAGCTAGAGTAAGTA
GTTCGCCAGTTAATAGTTTGCGCAACGTTGTTGCCATTGCTACAGGCATCGTGGTGTCACGCTCGTCGTT
TGGTATGGCTTCATTCAGCTCCGGTTCCCAACGATCAAGGCGAGTTACATGATCCCCCATGTTGTGCAAA
AAAGCGGTTAGCTCCTTCGGTCCTCCGATCGTTGTCAGAAGTAAGTTGGCCGCAGTGTTATCACTCATGG
TTATGGCAGCACTGCATAATTCTCTTACTGTCATGCCATCCGTAAGATGCTTTTCTGTGACTGGTGAGTA
CTCAACCAAGTCATTCTGAGAATAGTGTATGCGGCGACCGAGTTGCTCTTGCCCGGCGTCAATACGGGAT
AATACCGCGCCACATAGCAGAACTTTAAAAGTGCTCATCATTGGAAAACGTTCTTCGGGGCGAAAACTCT
CAAGGATCTTACCGCTGTTGAGATCCAGTTCGATGTAACCCACTCGTGCACCCAACTGATCTTCAGCATC
TTTTACTTTCACCAGCGTTTCTGGGTGAGCAAAAACAGGAAGGCAAAATGCCGCAAAAAAGGGAATAAGG
GCGACACGGAAATGTTGAATACTCATACTCTTCCTTTTTCAATATTATTGAAGCATTTATCAGGGTTATT
GTCTCATGAGCGGATACATATTTGAATGTATTTAGAAAAATAAACAAATAGGGGTTCCGCGCACATTTCC
CCGAAAAGTGCCACCTGGGTCGACTTAACCCTAGAAAGATAATCATATTGTGACGTACGTTAAAGATAAT
CATGCGTAAAATTGACGCATGTGTTTTATCGATCTGTATATCGAGGTTTATTTATTAATTTGAATAGATA
TTAAGTTTTATTATATTTACACTTACATACTAATAATAAATTCAACAAACAATTTATTTATGTTTATTTA
TTTATTAAAAAAAAACAAAAACTCAAAATTTCTTCTATAAAGTAACAAAACTTTTAAACATTCTCTCTTT
TACAAAAATAAACTTATTTTGTACTTTAAAAACAGTCATGTTGTATTATAAAATAAGTAATTAGCTTAAC
TTATACATAATAGAAACAAATTATACTTATTAATCGCATAACTTCGTATAATGTATGCTATACGAAGTTA
TGCGATTAAGGGATCTGTAGGGCGCAGTAGTCCAACTAGTCAGGCCCGAAGGAATAGAAGAAGAAGGTGG
AGAGAGAGACAGAGACAGATCCATTCGATTAGTGAACGGATCTCGACGGTATCGATCACGAGACTAGCCT
CGAGCGGCCGCCCCCTTCACCGAGGGCCTATTTCCCATGATTCCTTCATATTTGCATATACGATACAAGG
CTGTTAGAGAGATAATTGGAATTAATTTGACTGTAAACACAAAGATATTAGTACAAAATACGTGACGTAG
AAAGTAATAATTTCTTGGGTAGTTTGCAGTTTTAAAATTATGTTTTAAAATGGACTATCATATGCTTACC
GTAACTTGAAAGTATTTCGATTTCTTGGCTTTATATATCTTGTGGAAAGGACGAAACACCGGGCAAGATT
ACAGGAGTTTCAACTCGAGTTGAAACTCCTGTAATCTTGCTTTTTGAATTCTCGACCTCGAGACAAATGG
CAGTATTCATCCACAATTTTAAAAGAAAAGGGGGGATTGGGGGGTACAGTGCAGGGGAAAGAATAGTAGA
CATAATAGCAACAGACATACAAACTAAAGAATTACAAAAACAAATTACAAAAATTCAAAATTTTCGGGTT
TATTACAGGGACAGCAGAGATCCACTTTGGCACTAGTTATTAATAGTAATCAATTACGGGGTCATTAGTT
CATAGCCCATATATGGAGTTCCGCGTTACATAACTTACGGTAAATGGCCCGCCTGGCTGAC
Features (pLannotate 1.2.2; 25 found; start..end, strand, type, name):
    268..544     +  promoter       chicken β-actin promoter: No description available
    545..1561    +  intron         chimeric intron: chimera between introns from chicken β-actin and rabbit β-globin
   1559..1615    +  CDS            HBB (fragment): HBB_LEPEU - Experimental evidence at protein level: Swiss-Prot protein existence level 1. Involved in oxygen transport from the lung to the various peripheral tissues. From Lepus europaeus (European hare).
   1610..1640    +  misc_feature   MCS (fragment): multiple cloning site
   1639..1670    +  misc_feature   MCS (fragment): multiple cloning site
   1671..2378    +  CDS            mCherry: mCherry is a basic (constitutively fluorescent) red fluorescent protein published in 2004, derived from Discosoma sp.. It is reported to be a very rapidly-maturing monomer with low acid sensitivity.
   2405..2476    +  CDS            HBB (fragment): HBB_PONPY - Experimental evidence at transcript level: Swiss-Prot protein existence level 2. Involved in oxygen transport from the lung to the various peripheral tissues. From Pongo pygmaeus (Bornean orangutan).
   2547..2602    +  polyA_signal   β-globin poly(A) signal: rabbit β-globin polyadenylation signal (Gil and Proudfoot, 1987)
   3354..3370    -  protein_bind   lac operator: The lac repressor binds to the lac operator to inhibit transcription in E. coli. This inhibition can be relieved by adding lactose or isopropyl-β-D-thiogalactopyranoside (IPTG). lac repressor encoded by lacI
   3378..3408    -  promoter       lac promoter: promoter for the E. coli lac operon
   3423..3444    -  protein_bind   CAP binding site: CAP binding activates transcription in the presence of cAMP. E. coli catabolite activator protein
   3457..3496    -  CDS            lacI (fragment): lac repressor; lacI; The lac repressor binds to the lac operator to inhibit transcription in E. coli. This inhibition can be relieved by adding lactose or isopropyl-β-D-thiogalactopyranoside (IPTG).
   3503..3525    +  promoter       SV40 promoter (fragment): SV40 enhancer and early promoter
   3549..3684    +  rep_origin     SV40 ori: SV40 origin of replication
   3704..3838    +  polyA_signal   SV40 poly(A) signal: SV40 polyadenylation signal
   3840..3894    -  CDS            lacI (fragment): lac repressor; lacI; The lac repressor binds to the lac operator to inhibit transcription in E. coli. This inhibition can be relieved by adding lactose or isopropyl-β-D-thiogalactopyranoside (IPTG).
   4077..4665    -  rep_origin     ori: high-copy-number ColE1/pMB1/pBR322/pUC origin of replication
   4836..5696    -  CDS            AmpR: β-lactamase; bla; confers resistance to ampicillin, carbenicillin, and related antibiotics
   5697..5801    -  promoter       AmpR promoter: bla
   6198..6231    -  protein_bind   loxP: Cre-mediated recombination occurs in the 8-bp core sequence (GCATACAT). Cre recombinase
   6248..6264    +  misc_feature   Ad SA (fragment): adenovirus major late transcript splice acceptor (Friedrich and Soriano, 1991)
   6271..6342    +  CDS            Rev (fragment): human immunodeficiency virus 1 (HIV-1) Rev protein; rev; enhances nuclear export of unspliced and incompletely spliced viral mRNAs
   6392..6632    +  promoter       U6 promoter: RNA polymerase III promoter for human U6 snRNA
   6737..6854    +  misc_feature   cPPT/CTS: central polypurine tract and central termination sequence of HIV-1
   6954..266     +  enhancer       CMV enhancer (across the origin): human cytomegalovirus immediate early enhancer
