[The description below was written by a language model from this plasmid's Addgene catalogue record and pLannotate feature annotations shown in this document.]
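Description:
pPB-shMfn1-mCherry-CAAX is a mammalian expression plasmid on a PiggyBac transposon backbone, built to knock down mitofusin 1 (Mfn1) while labelling the membranes of the same cells with a red fluorescent reporter. The shRNA is recorded as targeting both mouse and rat Mfn1. In bacteria the plasmid is maintained through a high-copy ColE1/pUC-type origin and selected with ampicillin via the β-lactamase gene. An SV40 origin and SV40 polyadenylation signal are also present in the backbone.

Two expression units are evident from the annotation. A human U6 RNA polymerase III promoter sits upstream of the region where the hairpin is expected, although the shRNA itself is not called as a feature. This U6 segment is flanked by a loxP site, a fragment of Rev-coding sequence and a cPPT/CTS, remnants suggesting that the cassette was transferred from a lentiviral shRNA vector. Immediately downstream, a CAG-type promoter (CMV enhancer, chicken β-actin promoter and chimeric β-actin/β-globin intron) drives mCherry, terminated by a rabbit β-globin polyadenylation signal. The CAAX motif named in the construct is a prenylation signal that tethers mCherry to the plasma membrane, so fine cellular processes are outlined. It is too short to be annotated separately. The PiggyBac terminal repeats are likewise not detected by the automated annotation, so their positions cannot be stated from this record.

When supplied with a PiggyBac transposase, such a vector integrates its cargo into the genome, giving stable expression in dividing cells. The associated work concerns mitochondrial dynamics in cortical astrocyte morphogenesis, consistent with use for combined Mfn1 silencing and morphological analysis of labelled cells.
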