Addgene plasmid #228740: pPB-shMfn1-mCherry-CAAX
Purpose: Membrane-tethered mCherry shRNA targeting Mfn1
Depositing lab: Cagla Eroglu. Depositing organization: Duke University. Publication: Mitochondrial fission controls astrocyte morphogenesis and organization in the cortex. Rodriguez Salazar MP, Kolanukuduru S, Ramirez V, Lyu B, Manigault G, Sejourne G, Sesaki H, Yu G, Eroglu C. J Cell Biol. 2025 Oct 6;224(10):e202410130. doi: 10.1083/jcb.202410130. Epub 2025 Sep 3. PubMed 40899994.
Backbone
  Vector backbone: PiggyBac
  Vector type: Mammalian Expression
Growth in bacteria
  Bacterial resistance: Ampicillin, 100 μg/mL
  Growth temperature: 37°C
  Growth strain: NEB Stable
  Copy number: High Copy
Gene/Insert
  Gene/Insert name: Mfn1
  gRNA/shRNA sequence: GCAAGATTACAGGAGTTTCAA
  Species: M. musculus (mouse), R. norvegicus (rat)
  Entrez Gene: Mfn1 (a.k.a. 2310002F04Rik, 6330416C07Rik, D3Ertd265e, HR2, mKIAA4032); Mfn1 (a.k.a. Fzo1b)
Terms and licenses: Academic/Nonprofit Terms; Industry Terms: Not Available to Industry
Depositor comments: Please visit https://doi.org/10.1101/2024.10.22.619706 for bioRxiv preprint.
How to cite: pPB-shMfn1-mCherry-CAAX was a gift from Cagla Eroglu (Addgene plasmid # 228740 ; http://n2t.net/addgene:228740 ; RRID:Addgene_228740)
